>Addgene plasmid #43588 | III-CTAC | depositor partial sequence | sequence record 58853 | III-CTAC sequence 426 bps
CGTCTCGGCTCACCCCAGAGCAGGTCGTGGCGATCGCAAGCCACGACGGAGGAAAGCAAGCCTTGGAAAC
AGTACAGAGGCTGTTGCCTGTGCTGTGCCAAGCGCACGGACTCACCCCAGAGCAGGTCGTGGCCATTGCC
TCGAATGGAGGGGGCAAACAGGCGTTGGAAACCGTACAACGATTGCTGCCGGTGCTGTGCCAAGCGCACG
GCCTCACCCCAGAGCAGGTCGTGGCAATCGCCTCCAACATTGGCGGGAAACAGGCACTCGAGACTGTCCA
GCGCCTGCTTCCCGTGCTGTGCCAAGCGCACGGATTAACCCCAGAGCAGGTCGTGGCGATCGCAAGCCAC
GACGGAGGAAAGCAAGCCTTGGAAACAGTACAGAGGCTGTTGCCTGTGCTGTGCCAAGCGCACGGACTCA
GAGACG
