>Addgene plasmid #43588 | III-CTAC | addgene partial sequence | sequence record 61552 | M13-F20 5'-TGTAAAACGACGGCCAGT-3'
GAATTGGGCCCTCTAGATGCATGCTCGAGCGGCCGCCAGTGTGATGGATATCTGCAGAATTCGCCCTTCG
CGTCTCGGCTCACCCCAGAGCAGGTCGTGGCGATCGCAAGCCACGACGGAGGAAAGCAAGCCTTGGAAAC
AGTACAGAGGCTGTTGCCTGTGCTGTGCCAAGCGCACGGACTCACCCCAGAGCAGGTCGTGGCCATTGCC
TCGAATGGAGGGGGCAAACAGGCGTTGGAAACCGTACAACGATTGCTGCCGGTGCTGTGCCAAGCGCACG
GCCTCACCCCAGAGCAGGTCGTGGCAATCGCCTCCAACATTGGCGGGAAACAGGCACTCGAGACTGTCCA
GCGCCTGCTTCCCGTGCTGTGCCAAGCGCACGGATTAACCCCAGAGCAGGTCGTGGCGATCGCAAGCCAC
GACGGAGGAAAGCAAGCCTTGGAAACAGTACAGAGGCTGTTGCCTGTGCTGTGCCAAGCGCACGGACTCA
GAGACGTGGGCACAGGAAAGAAGGGCGAATTCCAGCACACTGGCGGCCGTTACTAGTGGATCCGAGCTCG
GTACCAAGCTTGATGCATAGCTTGAGTATTCTATAGTGTCACCTAAATAGCTTGGCGTAATCATGGTCAT
AGCTGTTTCCTGTGTGAAATTGTTATCCGCTCACAATTCCACACAACATACGAGCCGGAAGCATAAAGTG
TAAAGCCTGGGGTGCCTAATGAGTGAGCTAACTCACATTAATTGCGTTGCGCTCACTGCCCGCTTTCCAG
TCGGGAAACCTGTCGTGCCAGCTGCATTAATGAATCGGCCAACGCGCGGGGAGAGGCGGTTTGCGTATTG
GGCGCTCTTCCGCTTCCTCGCTCACTGACTC
