[The description below was written by a language model from this plasmid's Addgene catalogue record.]
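Description:
III-CTAC is a bacterial cloning plasmid built on the commercial pCRII-TOPO backbone (about 4.0 kb without insert), carrying a 426 bp synthetic insert introduced by TOPO cloning. It is a high-copy plasmid maintained in E. coli, and the record lists both ampicillin and kanamycin resistance, consistent with the dual markers of this backbone. The insert lies between the T7 and M13-reverse priming sites, which are the sites given for sequencing across it. No feature table is provided, so other backbone elements are not itemised, and nothing indicates a promoter intended to express the insert in bacterial or mammalian cells. The plasmid appears to serve purely as a storage and source vector for the fragment.

The insert itself is described only by its name and as synthetic. The associated publication describes a TALEN genome-editing system for generating human stem cell-based disease models, which suggests that III-CTAC is one member of a library of pre-assembled TALE repeat modules. On this reading, "CTAC" would denote the four DNA bases recognised by the encoded repeats. The insert size is roughly what four tandem TALE repeats of about 34 amino acids each would occupy. "III" would mark the module's position in the ordered assembly of a full repeat array. This interpretation is an inference from the name, size and publication title, since the record does not explicitly state the function of the insert or the assembly scheme. Under it, the fragment would be combined with other positional modules and transferred into a TALEN expression backbone to build custom nucleases targeting a chosen genomic site.
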