Addgene plasmid #43588: III-CTAC
Depositing lab: Chad Cowan & Kiran Musunuru. Depositing organization: Harvard University. Publication: A TALEN Genome-Editing System for Generating Human Stem Cell-Based Disease Models. Ding Q, Lee YK, Schaefer EA, Peters DT, Veres A, Kim K, Kuperwasser N, Motola DL, Meissner TB, Hendriks WT, Trevisan M, Gupta RM, Moisan A, Banks E, Friesen M, Schinzel RT, Xia F, Tang A, Xia Y, Figueroa E, Wann A, Ahfeldt T, Daheron L, Zhang F, Rubin LL, Peng LF, Chung RT, Musunuru K, Cowan CA. Cell Stem Cell. 2012 Dec 12. pii: S1934-5909(12)00645-5. doi: 10.1016/j.stem.2012.11.011. PubMed 23246482.
Backbone
  Vector backbone: pCRII-TOPO
  Backbone manufacturer: Invitrogen
  Backbone size w/o insert (bp): 3973
  Vector type: Bacterial Cloning
Growth in bacteria
  Bacterial resistance: Ampicillin and Kanamycin, 100 & 50 μg/mL
  Growth temperature: 37°C
  Growth strain: Top10
  Copy number: High Copy
Gene/Insert
  Gene/Insert name: III-CTAC
  Species: Synthetic
  Insert size (bp): 426
  Cloning method: TOPO Cloning
  Sequencing primers: 5′ T7; 3′ M13-rev
Terms and licenses: Academic/Nonprofit Terms; Industry Terms: Not Available to Industry
How to cite: III-CTAC was a gift from Chad Cowan & Kiran Musunuru (Addgene plasmid # 43588 ; http://n2t.net/addgene:43588 ; RRID:Addgene_43588)
